Addgene plasmid #166928: pC-04
Purpose: STAR-DC part (C)
Depositing lab: Thomas Gorochowski. Depositing organization: University of Bristol. Publication: Harnessing the central dogma for stringent multi-level control of gene expression. Greco FV, Pandi A, Erb TJ, Grierson CS, Gorochowski TE. Nat Commun. 2021 Mar 19;12(1):1738. doi: 10.1038/s41467-021-21995-7. PubMed 33741937.
Backbone
  Vector backbone: pMA
  Backbone manufacturer: GeneArt - Thermo Fisher
  Backbone size w/o insert (bp): 2456
  Total vector size (bp): 2606
  Vector type: Bacterial Expression, Synthetic Biology
Growth in bacteria
  Bacterial resistance: Ampicillin, 100 μg/mL
  Growth temperature: 37°C
  Growth strain: DH5alpha
  Copy number: High Copy
Gene/Insert
  Gene/Insert name: Dual control activator -Block C- Flanked by BsaI sites (alt name: STAR DC)
  Species: Synthetic
  Insert size (bp): 63
  Cloning method: Unknown
  Sequencing primers: 5′ TTGTAAAACGACGGCCAG; 3′ CATGGTCATAGCTGTTTCC
Terms and licenses: Academic/Nonprofit Terms; Industry Terms: Not Available to Industry
How to cite: pC-04 was a gift from Thomas Gorochowski (Addgene plasmid # 166928 ; http://n2t.net/addgene:166928 ; RRID:Addgene_166928)
