[The description below was written by a language model from this plasmid's Addgene catalogue record and pLannotate feature annotations shown in this document.]
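Description:
pC-04 is a small, high-copy bacterial part plasmid built on the pMA gene-synthesis backbone from GeneArt. It serves as a storage vector for one modular DNA block used in synthetic biology assembly. It is propagated in E. coli through a ColE1/pUC-type origin of replication and selected with ampicillin through the AmpR (β-lactamase) gene and its native bla promoter. The feature table also lists short fragments of lacZα, lacI, an M13 origin and an RSF origin. These are partial matches typical of cloning-vector remnants and should not be read as functional elements.

The payload is a short synthetic insert, recorded as 63 bp and described as "Block C" of a dual control activator (STAR-DC). It is flanked by BsaI sites. BsaI is a type IIS restriction enzyme, so this flanking arrangement lets the block be excised with defined overhangs and joined to other parts in a Golden Gate-style assembly. STAR generally refers to small transcription activating RNAs. The associated work concerns stringent multi-level control of gene expression, which suggests that the part contributes to a regulator acting at more than one step, but the record does not detail what Block C itself encodes.

The automated annotation places a T7 promoter just upstream of the insert region and a roughly 90-nt match to an EGFP-family coding sequence within it, and the record does not explain either feature. The recorded sizes also disagree: the catalogue gives a total of 2606 bp, the sequenced record is 2,524 nt, and the backbone plus insert sum to a third value.
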