Features (pLannotate 1.2.2; 9 found; start..end, strand, type, name):
     51..207     -  CDS            lacZα (fragment): LacZα fragment of β-galactosidase; lacZ fragment
    216..234     +  promoter       T7 promoter: promoter for bacteriophage T7 RNA polymerase
    345..434     +  CDS            (3-F)Tyr-EGFP (fragment): (3-F)Tyr-EGFP is a basic (constitutively fluorescent) green fluorescent protein published in 2004, derived from Aequorea victoria.
    471..518     -  CDS            lacI (fragment): lac repressor; lacI; The lac repressor binds to the lac operator to inhibit transcription in E. coli. This inhibition can be relieved by adding lactose or isopropyl-β-D-thiogalactopyranoside (IPTG).
    555..595     -  rep_origin     RSF ori (fragment): Plasmids containing the RSF 1030 origin of replication can be propagated in E. coli cells that contain additional plasmids with compatible origins.
    673..1261    -  rep_origin     ori: high-copy-number ColE1/pMB1/pBR322/pUC origin of replication
   1432..2292    -  CDS            AmpR: β-lactamase; bla; confers resistance to ampicillin, carbenicillin, and related antibiotics
   2293..2397    -  promoter       AmpR promoter: bla
   2423..30      -  rep_origin     M13 ori (fragment) (across the origin): M13 bacteriophage origin of replication; arrow indicates direction of (+) strand synthesis
>Addgene plasmid #166928 | pC-04 | addgene full sequence | sequence record 333641 | Addgene NGS Result
CAAAAGAATAGACCGAGATAGGGTTGAGTGGCCGCTACAGGGCGCTCCCATTCGCCATTCAGGCTGCGCA
ACTGTTGGGAAGGGCGTTTCGGTGCGGGCCTCTTCGCTATTACGCCAGCTGGCGAAAGGGGGATGTGCTG
CAAGGCGATTAAGTTGGGTAACGCCAGGGTTTTCCCAGTCACGACGTTGTAAAACGACGGCCAGTGAGCG
CGACGTAATACGACTCACTATAGGGCGAATTGGCGGAAGGCCGTCAAGGCCACGTGTCTTGTCCAGAGCT
CGGTCTCAAGGTAACAAAATAAAGCAATAAGGAATCGCTCACCCAAAGGATCTGCTTTGAGACCAGTAAA
GGAGAGGAGCTGTTTACAGGCGTTGTACCCATCTTGGTTGAGTTGGATGGGGACGTTAATGGTCATAAGT
TTTCGGTTAGCGGTACCTGGAGCACAAGACTGGCCTCATGGGCCTTCCGCTCACTGCCCGCTTTCCAGTC
GGGAAACCTGTCGTGCCAGCTGCATTAACATGGTCATAGCTGTTTCCTTGCGTATTGGGCGCTCTCCGCT
TCCTCGCTCACTGACTCGCTGCGCTCGGTCGTTCGGGTAAAGCCTGGGGTGCCTAATGAGCAAAAGGCCA
GCAAAAGGCCAGGAACCGTAAAAAGGCCGCGTTGCTGGCGTTTTTCCATAGGCTCCGCCCCCCTGACGAG
CATCACAAAAATCGACGCTCAAGTCAGAGGTGGCGAAACCCGACAGGACTATAAAGATACCAGGCGTTTC
CCCCTGGAAGCTCCCTCGTGCGCTCTCCTGTTCCGACCCTGCCGCTTACCGGATACCTGTCCGCCTTTCT
CCCTTCGGGAAGCGTGGCGCTTTCTCATAGCTCACGCTGTAGGTATCTCAGTTCGGTGTAGGTCGTTCGC
TCCAAGCTGGGCTGTGTGCACGAACCCCCCGTTCAGCCCGACCGCTGCGCCTTATCCGGTAACTATCGTC
TTGAGTCCAACCCGGTAAGACACGACTTATCGCCACTGGCAGCAGCCACTGGTAACAGGATTAGCAGAGC
GAGGTATGTAGGCGGTGCTACAGAGTTCTTGAAGTGGTGGCCTAACTACGGCTACACTAGAAGAACAGTA
TTTGGTATCTGCGCTCTGCTGAAGCCAGTTACCTTCGGAAAAAGAGTTGGTAGCTCTTGATCCGGCAAAC
AAACCACCGCTGGTAGCGGTGGTTTTTTTGTTTGCAAGCAGCAGATTACGCGCAGAAAAAAAGGATCTCA
AGAAGATCCTTTGATCTTTTCTACGGGGTCTGACGCTCAGTGGAACGAAAACTCACGTTAAGGGATTTTG
GTCATGAGATTATCAAAAAGGATCTTCACCTAGATCCTTTTAAATTAAAAATGAAGTTTTAAATCAATCT
AAAGTATATATGAGTAAACTTGGTCTGACAGTTACCAATGCTTAATCAGTGAGGCACCTATCTCAGCGAT
CTGTCTATTTCGTTCATCCATAGTTGCCTGACTCCCCGTCGTGTAGATAACTACGATACGGGAGGGCTTA
CCATCTGGCCCCAGTGCTGCAATGATACCGCGAGAACCACGCTCACCGGCTCCAGATTTATCAGCAATAA
ACCAGCCAGCCGGAAGGGCCGAGCGCAGAAGTGGTCCTGCAACTTTATCCGCCTCCATCCAGTCTATTAA
TTGTTGCCGGGAAGCTAGAGTAAGTAGTTCGCCAGTTAATAGTTTGCGCAACGTTGTTGCCATTGCTACA
GGCATCGTGGTGTCACGCTCGTCGTTTGGTATGGCTTCATTCAGCTCCGGTTCCCAACGATCAAGGCGAG
TTACATGATCCCCCATGTTGTGCAAAAAAGCGGTTAGCTCCTTCGGTCCTCCGATCGTTGTCAGAAGTAA
GTTGGCCGCAGTGTTATCACTCATGGTTATGGCAGCACTGCATAATTCTCTTACTGTCATGCCATCCGTA
AGATGCTTTTCTGTGACTGGTGAGTACTCAACCAAGTCATTCTGAGAATAGTGTATGCGGCGACCGAGTT
GCTCTTGCCCGGCGTCAATACGGGATAATACCGCGCCACATAGCAGAACTTTAAAAGTGCTCATCATTGG
AAAACGTTCTTCGGGGCGAAAACTCTCAAGGATCTTACCGCTGTTGAGATCCAGTTCGATGTAACCCACT
CGTGCACCCAACTGATCTTCAGCATCTTTTACTTTCACCAGCGTTTCTGGGTGAGCAAAAACAGGAAGGC
AAAATGCCGCAAAAAAGGGAATAAGGGCGACACGGAAATGTTGAATACTCATACTCTTCCTTTTTCAATA
TTATTGAAGCATTTATCAGGGTTATTGTCTCATGAGCGGATACATATTTGAATGTATTTAGAAAAATAAA
CAAATAGGGGTTCCGCGCACATTTCCCCGAAAAGTGCCACCTAAATTGTAAGCGTTAATATTTTGTTAAA
ATTCGCGTTAAATTTTTGTTAAATCAGCTCATTTTTTAACCAATAGGCCGAAATCGGCAAAATCCCTTAT
AAAT
