>Addgene plasmid #166928 | pC-04 | depositor partial sequence | sequence record 324748 | pC-04 sequence 63 bps
GGTCTCAAGGTAACAAAATAAAGCAATAAGGAATCGCTCACCCAAAGGATCTGCTTTGAGACC
